Addgene plasmid #157371: pD649-HAsp-ROR2-COMP5AP-AviTag-9xHis
Purpose: Mammalian expression of cell-surface protein extracellular domain fused to COMP5AP-AviTag-9xHis. Protein is secreted from cells.
Depositing lab: Chris Garcia. Depositing organization: Stanford University. Publication: A Human IgSF Cell-Surface Interactome Reveals a Complex Network of Protein-Protein Interactions. Wojtowicz WM, Vielmetter J, Fernandes RA, Siepe DH, Eastman CL, Chisholm GB, Cox S, Klock H, Anderson PW, Rue SM, Miller JJ, Glaser SM, Bragstad ML, Vance J, Lam AW, Lesley SA, Zinn K, Garcia KC. Cell. 2020 Aug 20;182(4):1027-1043.e17. doi: 10.1016/j.cell.2020.07.025. PubMed 32822567.
Backbone
  Vector backbone: pD649
  Backbone size w/o insert (bp): 7153
  Vector type: Mammalian Expression
Growth in bacteria
  Bacterial resistance: Ampicillin, 100 μg/mL
  Growth temperature: 37°C
  Growth strain: DH5alpha
  Copy number: High Copy
Gene/Insert
  Gene/Insert name: ROR2
  Species: H. sapiens (human)
  Insert size (bp): 1110
  Entrez Gene: ROR2 (a.k.a. BDB, BDB1, NTRKR2)
  Promoter: CMV/SP6
  Tag / fusion protein: COMP5AP-AviTag-9xHis (C terminal on backbone)
  Cloning method: Restriction Enzyme; 5′ cloning site GCGGCCGC (not destroyed); 3′ cloning site GGCGCGCC (not destroyed)
  Sequencing primers: 5′ ATTTAGGTGACACTATAG; 3′ CGTCGCACTCCATCACGGTG
Resource information
  A portion of this plasmid was derived from a plasmid made by: synthesis by ThermoFisher
Terms and licenses: Academic/Nonprofit Terms; Industry Terms: Not Available to Industry
Depositor comments: Some plasmids in this collection may have an IS4-like element ISVsa5 family transposase upstream of the CMV promoter.
How to cite: pD649-HAsp-ROR2-COMP5AP-AviTag-9xHis was a gift from Chris Garcia (Addgene plasmid # 157371 ; http://n2t.net/addgene:157371 ; RRID:Addgene_157371)
