[The description below was written by a language model from this plasmid's Addgene catalogue record and pLannotate feature annotations shown in this document.]
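Description:
pD649-HAsp-ROR2-COMP5AP-AviTag-9xHis is a mammalian expression plasmid of about 8.3 kb, built on the pD649 backbone, for producing the extracellular domain of the human receptor tyrosine kinase-like orphan receptor ROR2 as a secreted, multimeric reporter fusion. It is propagated in E. coli as a high-copy plasmid through a ColE1/pUC-type origin and selected with ampicillin (β-lactamase under its own promoter). The annotation also finds an SV40 early promoter/EM7 promoter unit driving a puromycin N-acetyltransferase sequence followed by an SV40 polyadenylation signal, which could allow selection in mammalian cells, although the catalogue entry does not list a mammalian marker. Short kanamycin-resistance, lacZα, ble and f1 ori matches appear to be backbone remnants. The depositor notes that some plasmids in this collection may carry an IS4-like transposase insertion upstream of the CMV promoter; none is annotated here.

Expression is driven by the CMV enhancer and promoter, followed by a CMV intron A fragment. An SP6 promoter just upstream of the coding region provides a phage polymerase promoter and sequencing primer site. The open reading frame starts with a signal peptide, named HAsp in the construct title but matched by the annotation software to an immunoglobulin heavy chain leader. It continues with the ROR2 ectodomain, cloned between retained NotI and AscI sites. Downstream come the coiled-coil region of rat cartilage oligomeric matrix protein, which is known to assemble into pentamers, then human placental alkaline phosphatase, an AviTag for enzymatic biotinylation, and a polyhistidine tag (9xHis by name, annotated as 8xHis), ending at a bGH polyadenylation signal. Pentamerisation increases avidity for weak binding partners, and alkaline phosphatase gives an enzymatic readout. The construct therefore suits the extracellular protein-protein interaction screening described in the associated human IgSF interactome study.
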