Features (pLannotate 1.2.2; 24 found; start..end, strand, type, name):
    119..143     -  CDS            KanR (fragment): aminoglycoside phosphotransferase; aph(3')-Ia; confers resistance to kanamycin
    254..842     +  rep_origin     ori: high-copy-number ColE1/pMB1/pBR322/pUC origin of replication
   1067..1084    +  terminator     rrnB T2 terminator (fragment): transcription terminator T2 from the E. coli rrnB gene
   1109..1128    -  CDS            lacZα (fragment): LacZα fragment of β-galactosidase; lacZ fragment
   1584..1600    +  protein_bind   lac operator: The lac repressor binds to the lac operator to inhibit transcription in E. coli. This inhibition can be relieved by adding lactose or isopropyl-β-D-thiogalactopyranoside (IPTG). lac repressor encoded by lacI
   1843..2146    +  enhancer       CMV enhancer: human cytomegalovirus immediate early enhancer
   2147..2350    +  promoter       CMV promoter: human cytomegalovirus (CMV) immediate early promoter
   2486..2529    +  intron         CMV intron (fragment): modified intron A from human cytomegalovirus
   2581..2599    +  promoter       SP6 promoter: promoter for bacteriophage SP6 RNA polymerase
   2603..2640    +  CDS            IgH signal sequence (fragment): signal sequence from the mouse immunoglobulin heavy chain variable region
   2731..3858    +  CDS            ROR2 (fragment): ROR2_HUMAN - Also known as NTRKR2. Experimental evidence at protein level: Swiss-Prot protein existence level 1. Tyrosine-protein kinase receptor which may be involved in the early formation of the chondrocytes. It seems to be required for cartilage and growth plate development (By similarity). Phosphorylates YWHAB, leading to induction of osteogenesis and bone formation (PubMed:17717073). In contrast, has also been shown to have very little tyrosine kinase activity in vitro. May act as a receptor for wnt ligand WNT5A which may result in the inhibition of WNT3A-mediated signaling (PubMed:25029
   3955..4134    +  CDS            Comp (fragment): COMP_RAT - Experimental evidence at protein level: Swiss-Prot protein existence level 1. May play a role in the structural integrity of cartilage via its interaction with other extracellular matrix proteins such as the collagens and fibronectin. Can mediate the interaction of chondrocytes with the cartilage extracellular matrix through interaction with cell surface integrin receptors. Could play a role in the pathogenesis of osteoarthritis. Potent suppressor of apoptosis in both primary chondrocytes and transformed cells. Suppresses apoptosis by blocking the activation of caspase-3 and by indu
   4122..5574    +  CDS            SEAP (fragment): secreted alkaline phosphatase from human placenta The natural enzyme has a C-terminal transmembrane sequence that is replaced by a GPI anchor.
   5599..5640    +  CDS            AviTag™ (fragment): peptide tag that allows for enzymatic biotinylation
   5644..5667    +  CDS            8xHis: 8xHis affinity tag
   5813..5924    +  polyA_signal   bGH poly(A) signal: bovine growth hormone polyadenylation signal
   5925..6033    +  rep_origin     f1 ori (fragment): f1 bacteriophage origin of replication; arrow indicates direction of (+) strand synthesis
   6047..6376    +  promoter       SV40 promoter: SV40 enhancer and early promoter
   6424..6471    +  promoter       EM7 promoter: synthetic bacterial promoter&nbsp
   6490..7089    +  CDS            PuroR (fragment): puromycin N-acetyltransferase; pac from Streptomyces; confers resistance to puromycin
   7099..7224    +  CDS            ble (fragment): BLE_KLEPN - Experimental evidence at protein level: Swiss-Prot protein existence level 1. Binding protein with a strong affinity to the bleomycin family of antibiotics. Binds to CL990; an antimitotic-antibiotic compound. From Klebsiella pneumoniae.
   7219..7340    +  polyA_signal   SV40 poly(A) signal: SV40 polyadenylation signal
   7393..8253    -  CDS            AmpR: β-lactamase; bla; confers resistance to ampicillin, carbenicillin, and related antibiotics
   8256..89      -  promoter       AmpR promoter (fragment) (across the origin): bla
>Addgene plasmid #157371 | pD649-HAsp-ROR2-COMP5AP-AviTag-9xHis | depositor full sequence | sequence record 303851 | Full Sequence
TTTCAATATTATTGAAGCATTTATCAGGGTTATTGTCTCATGAGCGGATACATATTTGAATGTATTTAGA
AAAATAAACAAATAGGGGTCAGTGTTACAACCAATTAACCAATTCTGAACATTATCGCGAGCCCATTTAT
ACCTGAATATGGCTCATAACACCCCTTGCTCATGACCAAAATCCCTTAACGTGAGTTACGCGCGCGTCGT
TCCACTGAGCGTCAGACCCCGTAGAAAAGATCAAAGGATCTTCTTGAGATCCTTTTTTTCTGCGCGTAAT
CTGCTGCTTGCAAACAAAAAAACCACCGCTACCAGCGGTGGTTTGTTTGCCGGATCAAGAGCTACCAACT
CTTTTTCCGAAGGTAACTGGCTTCAGCAGAGCGCAGATACCAAATACTGTTCTTCTAGTGTAGCCGTAGT
TAGCCCACCACTTCAAGAACTCTGTAGCACCGCCTACATACCTCGCTCTGCTAATCCTGTTACCAGTGGC
TGCTGCCAGTGGCGATAAGTCGTGTCTTACCGGGTTGGACTCAAGACGATAGTTACCGGATAAGGCGCAG
CGGTCGGGCTGAACGGGGGGTTCGTGCACACAGCCCAGCTTGGAGCGAACGACCTACACCGAACTGAGAT
ACCTACAGCGTGAGCTATGAGAAAGCGCCACGCTTCCCGAAGGGAGAAAGGCGGACAGGTATCCGGTAAG
CGGCAGGGTCGGAACAGGAGAGCGCACGAGGGAGCTTCCAGGGGGAAACGCCTGGTATCTTTATAGTCCT
GTCGGGTTTCGCCACCTCTGACTTGAGCGTCGATTTTTGTGATGCTCGTCAGGGGGGCGGAGCCTATGGA
AAAACGCCAGCAACGCGGCCTTTTTACGGTTCCTGGCCTTTTGCTGGCCTTTTGCTCACATGTTCTTTCC
TGCGTTATCCCCTGATTCTGTGGATAACCGTATTACCGCCTTTGAGTGAGCTGATACCGCTCGCCGCAGC
CGAACGACCGAGCGCAGCGAGTCAGTGAGCGAGGAAGCGGAAGGCGAGAGTAGGGAACTGCCAGGCATCA
AACTAAGCAGAAGGCCCCTGACGGATGGCCTTTTTGCGTTTCTACAAACTCTTTCTGTGTTGTAAAACGA
CGGCCAGTCTTAAGCTCGGGCCCCCTGGGCGGTTCTGATAACGAGTAATCGTTAATCCGCAAATAACGTA
AAAACCCGCTTCGGCGGGTTTTTTTATGGGGGGAGTTTAGGGAAAGAGCATTTGTCAGAATATTTAAGGG
CGCCTGTCACTTTGCTTGATATATGAGAATTATTTAACCTTATAAATGAGAAAAAAGCAACGCACTTTAA
ATAAGATACGTTGCTTTTTCGATTGATGAACACCTATAATTAAACTATTCATCTATTATTTATGATTTTT
TGTATATACAATATTTCTAGTTTGTTAAAGAGAATTAAGAAAATAAATCTCGAAAATAATAAAGGGAAAA
TCAGTTTTTGATATCAAAATTATACATGTCAACGATAATACAAAATATAATACAAACTATAAGATGTTAT
CAGTATTTATTATCATTTAGAATAAATTTTGTGTCGCCCTTAATTGTGAGCGGATAACAATTACGAGCTT
CATGCACAGTGGCGTTGACTCAATATTGGCCATTAGCCATATTATTCATTGGTTATATAGCATAAATCAA
TATTGGCTATTGGCCATTGCATACGTTGTATCTATATCATAATATGTACATTTATATTGGCTCATGTCCA
ATATGACCGCCATGTTGGCATTGATTATTGACTAGTTATTAATAGTAATCAATTACGGGGTCATTAGTTC
ATAGCCCATATATGGAGTTCCGCGTTACATAACTTACGGTAAATGGCCCGCCTGGCTGACCGCCCAACGA
CCCCCGCCCATTGACGTCAATAATGACGTATGTTCCCATAGTAACGCCAATAGGGACTTTCCATTGACGT
CAATGGGTGGAGTATTTACGGTAAACTGCCCACTTGGCAGTACATCAAGTGTATCATATGCCAAGTACGC
CCCCTATTGACGTCAATGACGGTAAATGGCCCGCCTGGCATTATGCCCAGTACATGACCTTATGGGACTT
TCCTACTTGGCAGTACATCTACGTATTAGTCATCGCTATTACCATGGTGATGCGGTTTTGGCAGTACATC
AATGGGCGTGGATAGCGGTTTGACTCACGGGGATTTCCAAGTCTCCACCCCATTGACGTCAATGGGAGTT
TGTTTTGGCACCAAAATCAACGGGACTTTCCAAAATGTCGTAACAACTCCGCCCCATTGACGCAAATGGG
CGGTAGGCGTGTACGGTGGGAGGTCTATATAAGCAGAGCTCGTTTAGTGAACCGTCAGATCGCCTGGAGA
CGCCATCCACGCTGTTTTGACCTCCATAGAAGACACCGGGACCGATCCAGCCTCCGCGGCCGGGAACGGT
GCATTGGAACGCGGATTCCCCGTGCCAAGAGTGACGTAAGTACCGCCTATAGAGTCTATAGGCCCACCCC
CTTGGCTTCGTTAGAACGCGGCTACAATTAATACATAACCTTATGTATCATACACATACGATTTAGGTGA
CACTATAGAATAACATCCACTTTGCCTTTCTCTCCACAGGTGTCCACTCCCAGGTCCAACTGCACCTCGG
TTCTATCGAAAACGCGCCTGCTAGCGCCACCATGAAGACCATCATTGCCCTGAGCTACATCTTCTGCCTG
GTGTTCGCTGCGGCCGCCGAAGTGGAAGTGCTCGATCCTAATGATCCTCTGGGCCCTCTGGATGGCCAGG
ACGGACCTATTCCTACTCTGAAGGGCTACTTCCTGAACTTCCTGGAACCTGTGAACAACATCACCATCGT
GCAGGGCCAGACAGCCATCCTGCACTGTAAAGTGGCCGGCAATCCTCCTCCTAACGTGCGGTGGCTGAAG
AACGATGCCCCTGTGGTGCAAGAGCCCAGGCGGATCATCATCAGAAAGACCGAGTACGGCAGCAGACTGA
GAATCCAGGACCTGGACACCACCGACACCGGCTATTACCAGTGTGTGGCCACCAACGGCATGAAGACCAT
CACAGCCACAGGCGTGCTGTTTGTGCGGCTGGGACCTACACACAGCCCCAACCACAACTTCCAGGACGAC
TACCACGAGGACGGCTTTTGCCAGCCTTACAGAGGAATCGCCTGCGCCAGATTCATCGGCAACAGAACCA
TCTACGTGGACAGCCTGCAGATGCAGGGCGAGATCGAGAATAGAATCACCGCCGCCTTCACCATGATCGG
CACAAGCACACACCTGAGCGACCAGTGCAGCCAGTTCGCTATCCCTAGCTTCTGCCACTTCGTGTTCCCT
CTGTGCGACGCCAGAAGCAGAACCCCTAAGCCTAGAGAGCTGTGCAGGGACGAGTGCGAGGTGCTGGAAA
GCGATCTGTGCCGGCAAGAGTACACAATCGCCCGCAGCAACCCTCTGATCCTGATGAGACTGCAGCTGCC
CAAGTGCGAAGCCCTGCCTATGCCTGAATCTCCCGATGCCGCCAACTGCATGAGAATCGGAATCCCTGCC
GAGCGGCTGGGCAGATACCACCAGTGTTATAACGGCAGCGGCATGGACTACAGAGGCACCGCCTCTACAA
CAAAGTCCGGACACCAGTGTCAGCCCTGGGCACTGCAGCACCCTCACTCTCATCACCTGAGCAGCACCGA
CTTTCCAGAACTTGGCGGCGGACACGCCTACTGTAGAAATCCTGGTGGCCAGATGGAAGGCCCCTGGTGC
TTCACCCAGAACAAGAACGTGCGGATGGAACTGTGTGACGTGCCCAGCTGTAGCCCCAGAGATAGCAGCA
AGATGGGAGGCGCGCCGGAAGATCAAGTTGATCCAAGATTGATTGATGGCAAGGGCGGATCTCTGGAGGT
GCTGTTCCAGGGACCAGGCGGAAGCGGCAATCCCGGCGGCGATCTGGCCCCCCAGATGCTGCGCGAGCTG
CAGGAGACCAATGCCGCCCTGCAGGACGTGCGCGAGCTGCTGCGCCACCGCGTGAAGGAGATCACCTTCC
TGAAGAACACCGTGATGGAGTGCGACGCCTGCGGTATGCAGCCCTCTAGAGGCTCCGGCTCCATCATCCC
AGTTGAGGAGGAGAACCCGGACTTCTGGAACCGCGAGGCAGCCGAGGCCCTGGGTGCCGCCAAGAAGCTG
CAGCCTGCACAGACAGCCGCCAAGAACCTCATCATCTTCCTGGGCGATGGGATGGGGGTGTCTACGGTGA
CAGCTGCCAGGATCCTAAAAGGGCAGAAGAAGGACAAACTGGGGCCTGAGATACCCCTGGCCATGGACCG
CTTCCCATATGTGGCTCTGTCCAAGACATACAATGTAGACAAACATGTGCCAGACAGTGGAGCCACAGCC
ACGGCCTACCTGTGCGGGGTCAAGGGCAACTTCCAGACCATTGGCTTGAGTGCAGCCGCCCGCTTTAACC
AGTGCAACACGACACGCGGCAACGAGGTCATCTCCGTGATGAATCGGGCCAAGAAAGCAGGGAAGTCAGT
GGGAGTGGTAACCACCACACGAGTGCAGCACGCCTCGCCAGCCGGCACCTACGCCCACACGGTGAACCGC
AACTGGTACTCGGACGCCGACGTGCCTGCCTCGGCCCGCCAGGAGGGGTGCCAGGACATCGCTACGCAGC
TCATCTCCAACATGGACATTGACGTGATCCTAGGTGGAGGCCGAAAGTACATGTTTCGCATGGGAACCCC
AGACCCTGAGTACCCAGATGACTACAGCCAAGGTGGGACCAGGCTGGACGGGAAGAATCTGGTGCAGGAA
TGGCTGGCGAAGCGCCAGGGTGCCCGGTATGTGTGGAACCGCACTGAGCTCATGCAGGCTTCCCTGGACC
CGTCTGTGACCCATCTCATGGGTCTCTTTGAGCCTGGAGACATGAAATACGAGATCCACCGAGACTCCAC
ACTGGACCCCTCCCTGATGGAGATGACAGAGGCTGCCCTGCGCCTGCTGAGCAGGAACCCCCGCGGCTTC
TTCCTCTTCGTGGAGGGTGGTCGCATCGACCATGGTCATCATGAAAGCAGGGCTTACCGGGCACTGACTG
AGACGATCATGTTCGACGACGCCATTGAGAGGGCGGGCCAGCTCACCAGCGAGGAGGACACGCTGAGCCT
CGTCACTGCCGACCACTCCCACGTCTTCTCCTTCGGAGGCTACCCCCTGCGAGGGAGCTCCATCTTCGGG
CTGGCCCCTGGCAAGGCCCGGGACAGGAAGGCCTACACGGTCCTCCTATACGGAAACGGTCCAGGCTATG
TGCTCAAGGACGGCGCCCGGCCGGATGTTACCGAGAGCGAGAGCGGGAGCCCCGAGTATCGGCAGCAGTC
AGCAGTGCCCCTGGACGAAGAGACCCACGCAGGCGAGGACGTGGCGGTGTTCGCGCGCGGCCCGCAGGCG
CACCTGGTTCACGGCGTGCAGGAGCAGACCTTCATAGCGCACGTCATGGCCTTCGCCGCCTGCCTGGAGC
CCTACACCGCCTGCGACCTGGCGCCCCCCGCCGGCACCACCGACGCCGCGCACCCGGGTGGCGGAGGACT
GAACGACATCTTCGAGGCTCAGAAAATCGAATGGCACGAACATCACCATCACCATCACCATCACCATTAA
GGCCGGCCTGTAGTCACTGGCACAACGCGTTACCCGGTAAGCCAATCGGGTATACACGGTCGTCATACTG
CAGACAGGGTTCTTCTACTTTGCAAGATAGTCTTGAGTAGTAAAATAAATAGATAGAGAAAATCAGCCTC
GACTGTGCCTTCTAGTTGCCAGCCATCTGTTGTTTGCCCCTCCCCCGTGCCTTCCTTGACCCTGGAAGGT
GCCACTCCCACTGTCCTTTCCTAATAAAATGAGGAAATTGCATCACAACACTCAACCCTATCTCGGTCTA
TTCTTTTGATTTATAAGGGATTTTGCCGATTTCGGCCTATTGGTTAAAAAATGAGCTGATTTAACAAAAA
TTTAACGCGAATTAATTCTGTGGAATGTGTGTCAGTTAGGGTGTGGAAAGTCCCCAGGCTCCCCAGCAGG
CAGAAGTATGCAAAGCATGCATCTCAATTAGTCAGCAACCAGGTGTGGAAAGTCCCCAGGCTCCCCAGCA
GGCAGAAGTATGCAAAGCATGCATCTCAATTAGTCAGCAACCATAGTCCCGCCCCTAACTCCGCCCATCC
CGCCCCTAACTCCGCCCAGTTCCGCCCATTCTCCGCCCCATGGCTGACTAATTTTTTTTATTTATGCAGA
GGCCGAGGCCGCCTCTGCCTCTGAGCTATTCCAGAAGTAGTGAGGAGGCTTTTTTGGAGGCCTAGGCTTT
TGCAAAAAGCTCCCGGGAGCTTGTATATCCATTTTCGGATCTGATCAGCACGTGTTGACAATTAATCATC
GGCATAGTATATCGGCATAGTATAATACGACAAGGTGAGGAACTAAACCATGACCGAGTACAAGCCCACG
GTGCGCCTCGCCACCCGCGACGACGTCCCCAGGGCCGTACGCACCCTCGCCGCCGCGTTCGCCGACTACC
CCGCCACGCGCCACACCGTCGATCCGGACCGCCACATCGAGCGGGTCACCGAGCTGCAAGAACTCTTCCT
CACGCGCGTCGGGCTCGACATCGGCAAGGTGTGGGTCGCGGACGACGGCGCCGCGGTGGCGGTCTGGACC
ACGCCGGAGAGCGTCGAAGCGGGGGCGGTGTTCGCCGAGATCGGCCCGCGCATGGCCGAGTTGAGCGGTT
CCCGGCTGGCCGCGCAGCAACAGATGGAAGGCCTCCTGGCGCCGCACCGGCCCAAGGAGCCCGCGTGGTT
CCTGGCCACCGTCGGCGTCTCGCCCGACCACCAGGGCAAGGGTCTGGGCAGCGCCGTCGTGCTCCCCGGA
GTGGAGGCGGCCGAGCGCGCCGGGGTGCCCGCCTTCCTGGAGACATCCGCGCCCCGCAACCTCCCCTTCT
ACGAGCGGCTCGGCTTCACCGTCACCGCCGACGTCGAGGTGCCCGAAGGACCGCGCACCTGGTGCATGAC
CCGCAAGCCCGGTGCCTGACACGTGCTACGAGATTTCGATTCCACCGCCGCCTTCTATGAAAGGTTGGGC
TTCGGAATCGTTTTCCGGGACGCCGGCTGGATGATCCTCCAGCGCGGGGATCTCATGCTGGAGTTCTTCG
CCCACCCCAACTTGTTTATTGCAGCTTATAATGGTTACAAATAAAGCAATAGCATCACAAATTTCACAAA
TAAAGCATTTTTTTCACTGCATTCTAGTTGTGGTTTGTCCAAACTCATCAATGTATCTTATCATGTCTGT
ATACCGTCGACCTCTAGCTAGAGCTTGGCGTAATCATGGTCATTACCAATGCTTAATCAGTGAGGCACCT
ATCTCAGCGATCTGTCTATTTCGTTCATCCATAGTTGCCTGACTCCCCGTCGTGTAGATAACTACGATAC
GGGAGGGCTTACCATCTGGCCCCAGCGCTGCGATGATACCGCGAGAACCACGCTCACCGGCTCCGGATTT
ATCAGCAATAAACCAGCCAGCCGGAAGGGCCGAGCGCAGAAGTGGTCCTGCAACTTTATCCGCCTCCATC
CAGTCTATTAATTGTTGCCGGGAAGCTAGAGTAAGTAGTTCGCCAGTTAATAGTTTGCGCAACGTTGTTG
CCATCGCTACAGGCATCGTGGTGTCACGCTCGTCGTTTGGTATGGCTTCATTCAGCTCCGGTTCCCAACG
ATCAAGGCGAGTTACATGATCCCCCATGTTGTGCAAAAAAGCGGTTAGCTCCTTCGGTCCTCCGATCGTT
GTCAGAAGTAAGTTGGCCGCAGTGTTATCACTCATGGTTATGGCAGCACTGCATAATTCTCTTACTGTCA
TGCCATCCGTAAGATGCTTTTCTGTGACTGGTGAGTACTCAACCAAGTCATTCTGAGAATAGTGTATGCG
GCGACCGAGTTGCTCTTGCCCGGCGTCAATACGGGATAATACCGCGCCACATAGCAGAACTTTAAAAGTG
CTCATCATTGGAAAACGTTCTTCGGGGCGAAAACTCTCAAGGATCTTACCGCTGTTGAGATCCAGTTCGA
TGTAACCCACTCGTGCACCCAACTGATCTTCAGCATCTTTTACTTTCACCAGCGTTTCTGGGTGAGCAAA
AACAGGAAGGCAAAATGCCGCAAAAAAGGGAATAAGGGCGACACGGAAATGTTGAATACTCATATTCTTC
CTT
