>Addgene plasmid #157371 | pD649-HAsp-ROR2-COMP5AP-AviTag-9xHis | depositor partial sequence | sequence record 303852 | insert (extracellular domain)
GAAGTGGAAGTGCTCGATCCTAATGATCCTCTGGGCCCTCTGGATGGCCAGGACGGACCTATTCCTACTC
TGAAGGGCTACTTCCTGAACTTCCTGGAACCTGTGAACAACATCACCATCGTGCAGGGCCAGACAGCCAT
CCTGCACTGTAAAGTGGCCGGCAATCCTCCTCCTAACGTGCGGTGGCTGAAGAACGATGCCCCTGTGGTG
CAAGAGCCCAGGCGGATCATCATCAGAAAGACCGAGTACGGCAGCAGACTGAGAATCCAGGACCTGGACA
CCACCGACACCGGCTATTACCAGTGTGTGGCCACCAACGGCATGAAGACCATCACAGCCACAGGCGTGCT
GTTTGTGCGGCTGGGACCTACACACAGCCCCAACCACAACTTCCAGGACGACTACCACGAGGACGGCTTT
TGCCAGCCTTACAGAGGAATCGCCTGCGCCAGATTCATCGGCAACAGAACCATCTACGTGGACAGCCTGC
AGATGCAGGGCGAGATCGAGAATAGAATCACCGCCGCCTTCACCATGATCGGCACAAGCACACACCTGAG
CGACCAGTGCAGCCAGTTCGCTATCCCTAGCTTCTGCCACTTCGTGTTCCCTCTGTGCGACGCCAGAAGC
AGAACCCCTAAGCCTAGAGAGCTGTGCAGGGACGAGTGCGAGGTGCTGGAAAGCGATCTGTGCCGGCAAG
AGTACACAATCGCCCGCAGCAACCCTCTGATCCTGATGAGACTGCAGCTGCCCAAGTGCGAAGCCCTGCC
TATGCCTGAATCTCCCGATGCCGCCAACTGCATGAGAATCGGAATCCCTGCCGAGCGGCTGGGCAGATAC
CACCAGTGTTATAACGGCAGCGGCATGGACTACAGAGGCACCGCCTCTACAACAAAGTCCGGACACCAGT
GTCAGCCCTGGGCACTGCAGCACCCTCACTCTCATCACCTGAGCAGCACCGACTTTCCAGAACTTGGCGG
CGGACACGCCTACTGTAGAAATCCTGGTGGCCAGATGGAAGGCCCCTGGTGCTTCACCCAGAACAAGAAC
GTGCGGATGGAACTGTGTGACGTGCCCAGCTGTAGCCCCAGAGATAGCAGCAAGATGGGA
